>Addgene plasmid #148761 | pcDNA3.1-MS2-HA-HsNot4-del400-428_AG | depositor full sequence | sequence record 291209 | Full Sequence
GACGGATCGGGAGATCTCCCGATCCCCTATGGTGCACTCTCAGTACAATCTGCTCTGATGCCGCATAGTT
AAGCCAGTATCTGCTCCCTGCTTGTGTGTTGGAGGTCGCTGAGTAGTGCGCGAGCAAAATTTAAGCTACA
ACAAGGCAAGGCTTGACCGACAATTGCATGAAGAATCTGCTTAGGGTTAGGCGTTTTGCGCTGCTTCGCG
ATGTACGGGCCAGATATACGCGTTGACATTGATTATTGACTAGTTATTAATAGTAATCAATTACGGGGTC
ATTAGTTCATAGCCCATATATGGAGTTCCGCGTTACATAACTTACGGTAAATGGCCCGCCTGGCTGACCG
CCCAACGACCCCCGCCCATTGACGTCAATAATGACGTATGTTCCCATAGTAACGCCAATAGGGACTTTCC
ATTGACGTCAATGGGTGGAGTATTTACGGTAAACTGCCCACTTGGCAGTACATCAAGTGTATCATATGCC
AAGTACGCCCCCTATTGACGTCAATGACGGTAAATGGCCCGCCTGGCATTATGCCCAGTACATGACCTTA
TGGGACTTTCCTACTTGGCAGTACATCTACGTATTAGTCATCGCTATTACCATGGTGATGCGGTTTTGGC
AGTACATCAATGGGCGTGGATAGCGGTTTGACTCACGGGGATTTCCAAGTCTCCACCCCATTGACGTCAA
TGGGAGTTTGTTTTGGCACCAAAATCAACGGGACTTTCCAAAATGTCGTAACAACTCCGCCCCATTGACG
CAAATGGGCGGTAGGCGTGTACGGTGGGAGGTCTATATAAGCAGAGCTCTCTGGCTAACTAGAGAACCCA
CTGCTTACTGGCTTATCGAAATTAATACGACTCACTATAGGGAGACCCAAGCTTGCCACCATGGCTTCTA
ACTTTACTCAGTTCGTTCTCGTCGACAATGGCGGAACTGGCGACGTGACTGTCGCCCCAAGCAACTTCGC
TAACGGGGTCGCTGAATGGATCAGCTCTAACTCGCGATCACAGGCTTACAAAGTAACCTGTAGCGTTCGT
CAGAGCTCTGCGCAGAATCGCAAATACACCATCAAAGTCGAGGTGCCTAAAGTGGCAACCCAGACTGTTG
GTGGTGAAGAGCTTCCTGTAGCCGGATGGAGATCTTACTTAAATATGGAACTAACCATTCCAATTTTCGC
CACGAATTCCGACTGCGAGCTTATTGTTAAGGCAATGCAAGGTCTCCTAAAAGATGGAAACCCGATTCCC
TCGGCCATCGCGGCCAACTCCGGCATCTACGGAGGTGGAGGTGGATCTGGTGGATCTCCTCCACATATGG
CTTACCCATACGATGTTCCAGATTACGCTCCTCCAAAGCTTGGATCCGAATTCCCGGGTCGACTCGAGAT
GTCTCGCAGTCCTGATGCGAAGGAAGACCCTGTGGAGTGCCCTCTTTGCATGGAGCCCTTGGAGATAGAT
GATATCAACTTTTTCCCTTGCACCTGTGGCTACCAGATTTGCCGATTTTGTTGGCATCGAATTCGCACTG
ATGAAAATGGGCTTTGTCCTGCATGTAGAAAGCCATATCCAGAAGACCCAGCAGTTTATAAACCACTCTC
CCAGGAAGAGCTGCAAAGGATAAAGAATGAGAAAAAACAGAAACAAAATGAGAGAAAACAGAAAATATCA
GAAAATCGCAAACATTTGGCTAGTGTACGTGTCGTACAAAAAAACCTCGTCTTTGTTGTAGGTTTATCTC
AGCGCCTAGCAGACCCAGAGGTTTTAAAACGACCAGAATATTTTGGGAAGTTTGGTAAAATACATAAAGT
TGTCATCAATAATAGCACATCATATGCAGGCTCACAGGGTCCAAGTGCCAGTGCTTATGTAACCTATATC
CGGTCAGAAGACGCTCTCAGAGCCATACAGTGTGTCAACAATGTGGTAGTAGATGGCAGAACACTTAAGG
CATCTCTAGGTACAACAAAATACTGCAGTTACTTCTTAAAGAATATGCAGTGTCCAAAACCTGACTGCAT
GTATCTTCATGAATTGGGGGATGAGGCGGCCAGCTTCACAAAAGAGGAAATGCAGGCGGGTAAACACCAA
GAATATGAACAGAAGCTACTTCAAGAATTATATAAATTAAATCCCAATTTTCTTCAGCTATCTACGGGTT
CAGTTGATAAAAATAAGAACAAAGTGACACCACTGCAGAGGTATGATACCCCCATTGACAAACCTTCAGA
TTCTCTCAGTATAGGGAACGGTGATAATTCCCAGCAGATATCTAACAGTGATACGCCTTCACCACCACCT
GGTTTGTCAAAATCCAATCCAGTCATCCCCATCAGTTCATCCAATCACAGTGCACGGTCCCCTTTTGAAG
GGGCAGTAACAGAGTCACAGTCGTTATTCTCAGACAATTTTCGCCATCCCAACCCTATCCCAAGTGGGCT
TCCTCCTTTCCCCAGCTCCCCACAGACATCCAGTGACTGGCCTACAGCACCAGAACCACAGAGCCTCTTC
ACATCAGAAACAATCCCAGTATCATCCTCTACAGACTGGCAAGCAGCTTTTGGCTTTGGTTCTTCTAAAC
AACCACCTTCCCTTTCGCCCACATCTCTTCAGAACTCCTCTTCACACACTACAACCGCCAAAGGTCCAGG
CTCTGGATTCCTGCATCCTGCTGCAGCTACAAATGCCAATTCTCTCAATAGTACCTTTTCAGTCTTGCCC
CAGAGGTTCCCTCAATTTCAGCAGCACCGAGCGGTTTATAATTCATTCAGTTTTCCAGGCCAGGCAGCCC
GCTATCCTTGGATGGCCTTTCCACGCAATAGCATCATGCACTTGAACCACACAGCAAACCCCACCTCAAA
TAGTAATTTCTTGGACTTGAATCTCCCGCCACAGCACAACACAGGTCTGGGAGGGATCCCTGTAGCAGGG
GAAGAAGAGGTGAAGGTTTCGACCATGCCACTGTCAACCTCTTCCCATTCATTACAACAAGGACAGCAGC
CTACAAGTCTCCACACTACTGTGGCCTAAGCGGCCGCCTAGAGGGCCCTATTCTATAGTGTCACCTAAAT
GCTAGAGCTCGCTGATCAGCCTCGACTGTGCCTTCTAGTTGCCAGCCATCTGTTGTTTGCCCCTCCCCCG
TGCCTTCCTTGACCCTGGAAGGTGCCACTCCCACTGTCCTTTCCTAATAAAATGAGGAAATTGCATCGCA
TTGTCTGAGTAGGTGTCATTCTATTCTGGGGGGTGGGGTGGGGCAGGACAGCAAGGGGGAGGATTGGGAA
GACAATAGCAGGCATGCTGGGGATGCGGTGGGCTCTATGGCTTCTGAGGCGGAAAGAACCAGCTGGGGCT
CTAGGGGGTATCCCC
[124 nt withheld, positions 3376-3499]
C
[91 nt withheld, positions 3501-3591]
A
[49 nt withheld, positions 3593-3641]
CCTTTGACGTTGGAGTCCACGTTCTTT
[37 nt withheld, positions 3669-3705]
ACCCTATCTCGGTCTATTCTTTTGATTTATAAGGGATTTTGCCGATTTCGGCCTATTGGTTAAAAAATGA
GCTGATTTAACAAAAATTTAACGCGAATTAATTCTGTGGAATGTGTGTCAGTTAGGGTGTGGAAAGTCCC
CAGGCTCCCCAGCAGGCAGAAGTATGCAAAGCATGCATCTCAATTAGTCAGCAACCAGGTGTGGAAAGTC
CCCAGGCTCCCCAGCAGGCAGAAGTATGCAAAGCATGCATCTCAATTAGTCAGCAACCATAGTCCCGCCC
CTAACTCCGCCCATCCCGCCCCTAACTCCGCCCAGTTCCGCCCATTCTCCGCCCCATGGCTGACTAATTT
TTTTTATTTATGCAGAGGCCGAGGCCGCCTCTGCCTCTGAGCTATTCCAGAAGTAGTGAGGAGGCTTTTT
TGGAGGCCTAGGCTTTTGCAAAAAGCTCCCGGGAGCTTGTATATCCATTTTCGGATCTGATCAAGAGACA
GGATGAGGATCGTTTCGCATGATTGAACAAGATGGATTGCACGCAGGTTCTCCGGCCGCTTGGGTGGAGA
GGCTATTCGGCTATGACTGGGCACAACAGACAATCGGCTGCTCTGATGCCGCCGTGTTCCGGCTGTCAGC
GCAGGGGCGCCCGGTTCTTTTTGTCAAGACCGACCTGTCCGGTGCCCTGAATGAACTGCAGGACGAGGCA
GCGCGGCTATCGTGGCTGGCCACGACGGGCGTTCCTTGCGCAGCTGTGCTCGACGTTGTCACTGAAGCGG
GAAGGGACTGGCTGCTATTGGGCGAAGTGCCGGGGCAGGATCTCCTGTCATCTCACCTTGCTCCTGCCGA
GAAAGTATCCATCATGGCTGATGCAATGCGGCGGCTGCATACGCTTGATCCGGCTACCTGCCCATTCGAC
CACCAAGCGAAACATCGCATCGAGCGAGCACGTACTCGGATGGAAGCCGGTCTTGTCGATCAGGATGATC
TGGACGAAGAGCATCAGGGGCTCGCGCCAGCCGAACTGTTCGCCAGGCTCAAGGCGCGCATGCCCGACGG
CGAGGATCTCGTCGTGACCCATGGCGATGCCTGCTTGCCGAATATCATGGTGGAAAATGGCCGCTTTTCT
GGATTCATCGACTGTGGCCGGCTGGGTGTGGCGGACCGCTATCAGGACATAGCGTTGGCTACCCGTGATA
TTGCTGAAGAGCTTGGCGGCGAATGGGCTGACCGCTTCCTCGTGCTTTACGGTATCGCCGCTCCCGATTC
GCAGCGCATCGCCTTCTATCGCCTTCTTGACGAGTTCTTCTGAGCGGGACTCTGGGGTTCGAAATGACCG
ACCAAGCGACGCCCAACCTGCCATCACGAGATTTCGATTCCACCGCCGCCTTCTATGAAAGGTTGGGCTT
CGGAATCGTTTTCCGGGACGCCGGCTGGATGATCCTCCAGCGCGGGGATCTCATGCTGGAGTTCTTCGCC
CACCCCAACTTGTTTATTGCAGCTTATAATGGTTACAAATAAAGCAATAGCATCACAAATTTCACAAATA
AAGCATTTTTTTCACTGCATTCTAGTTGTGGTTTGTCCAAACTCATCAATGTATCTTATCATGTCTGTAT
ACCGTCGACCTCTAGCTAGAGCTTGGCGTAATCATGGTCATAGCTGTTTCCTGTGTGAAATTGTTATCCG
CTCACAATTCCACACAACATACGAGCCGGAAGCATAAAGTGTAAAGCCTGGGGTGCCTAATGAGTGAGCT
AACTCACATTAATTGCGTTGCGCTCACTGCCCGCTTTCCAGTCGGGAAACCTGTCGTGCCAGCTGCATTA
ATGAATCGGCCAACGCGCGGGGAGAGGCGGTTTGCGTATTGGGCGCTCTTCCGCTTCCTCGCTCACTGAC
TCGCTGCGCTCGGTCGTTCGGCTGCGGCGAGCGGTATCAGCTCACTCAAAGGCGGTAATACGGTTATCCA
CAGAATCAGGGGATAACGCAGGAAAGAACATGTGAGCAAAAGGCCAGCAAAAGGCCAGGAACCGTAAAAA
GGCCGCGTTGCTGGCGTTTTTCCATAGGCTCCGCCCCCCTGACGAGCATCACAAAAATCGACGCTCAAGT
CAGAGGTGGCGAAACCCGACAGGACTATAAAGATACCAGGCGTTTCCCCCTGGAAGCTCCCTCGTGCGCT
CTCCTGTTCCGACCCTGCCGCTTACCGGATACCTGTCCGCCTTTCTCCCTTCGGGAAGCGTGGCGCTTTC
TCATAGCTCACGCTGTAGGTATCTCAGTTCGGTGTAGGTCGTTCGCTCCAAGCTGGGCTGTGTGCACGAA
CCCCCCGTTCAGCCCGACCGCTGCGCCTTATCCGGTAACTATCGTCTTGAGTCCAACCCGGTAAGACACG
ACTTATCGCCACTGGCAGCAGCCACTGGTAACAGGATTAGCAGAGCGAGGTATGTAGGCGGTGCTACAGA
GTTCTTGAAGTGGTGGCCTAACTACGGCTACACTAGAAGAACAGTATTTGGTATCTGCGCTCTGCTGAAG
CCAGTTACCTTCGGAAAAAGAGTTGGTAGCTCTTGATCCGGCAAACAAACCACCGCTGGTAGCGGTTTTT
TTGTTTGCAAGCAGCAGATTACGCGCAGAAAAAAAGGATCTCAAGAAGATCCTTTGATCTTTTCTACGGG
GTCTGACGCTCAGTGGAACGAAAACTCACGTTAAGGGATTTTGGTCATGAGATTATCAAAAAGGATCTTC
ACCTAGATCCTTTTAAATTAAAAATGAAGTTTTAAATCAATCTAAAGTATATATGAGTAAACTTGGTCTG
ACAGTTACCAATGCTTAATCAGTGAGGCACCTATCTCAGCGATCTGTCTATTTCGTTCATCCATAGTTGC
CTGACTCCCCGTCGTGTAGATAACTACGATACGGGAGGGCTTACCATCTGGCCCCAGTGCTGCAATGATA
CCGCGAGACCCACGCTCACCGGCTCCAGATTTATCAGCAATAAACCAGCCAGCCGGAAGGGCCGAGCGCA
GAAGTGGTCCTGCAACTTTATCCGCCTCCATCCAGTCTATTAATTGTTGCCGGGAAGCTAGAGTAAGTAG
TTCGCCAGTTAATAGTTTGCGCAACGTTGTTGCCATTGCTACAGGCATCGTGGTGTCACGCTCGTCGTTT
GGTATGGCTTCATTCAGCTCCGGTTCCCAACGATCAAGGCGAGTTACATGATCCCCCATGTTGTGCAAAA
AAGCGGTTAGCTCCTTCGGTCCTCCGATCGTTGTCAGAAGTAAGTTGGCCGCAGTGTTATCACTCATGGT
TATGGCAGCACTGCATAATTCTCTTACTGTCATGCCATCCGTAAGATGCTTTTCTGTGACTGGTGAGTAC
TCAACCAAGTCATTCTGAGAATAGTGTATGCGGCGACCGAGTTGCTCTTGCCCGGCGTCAATACGGGATA
ATACCGCGCCACATAGCAGAACTTTAAAAGTGCTCATCATTGGAAAACGTTCTTCGGGGCGAAAACTCTC
AAGGATCTTACCGCTGTTGAGATCCAGTTCGATGTAACCCACTCGTGCACCCAACTGATCTTCAGCATCT
TTTACTTTCACCAGCGTTTCTGGGTGAGCAAAAACAGGAAGGCAAAATGCCGCAAAAAAGGGAATAAGGG
CGACACGGAAATGTTGAATACTCATACTCTTCCTTTTTCAATATTATTGAAGCATTTATCAGGGTTATTG
TCTCATGAGCGGATACATATTTGAATGTATTTAGAAAAATAAACAAATAGGGGTTCCGCGCACATTTCCC
CGAAAAGTGCCACCTGACGTC
Features (pLannotate 1.2.2; 23 found; start..end, strand, type, name):
     28..80      -  misc_feature   bom (fragment): basis of mobility region from pBR322
    235..614     +  enhancer       CMV enhancer: human cytomegalovirus immediate early enhancer
    615..818     +  promoter       CMV promoter: human cytomegalovirus (CMV) immediate early promoter
    814..847     +  LTR            5' LTR (truncated) (fragment): truncated 5' long terminal repeat (LTR) from HIV-1
    863..881     +  promoter       T7 promoter: promoter for bacteriophage T7 RNA polymerase
    904..1290    +  CDS            MS2: bacteriophage MS2 coat protein binds to a specific stem-loop structure in the viral RNA (Peabody, 1993)
   1333..1359    +  CDS            3xHA (fragment): three tandem HA epitope tags
   1399..3036    +  CDS            CNOT4 (fragment): CNOT4_HUMAN - Also known as NOT4. Experimental evidence at protein level: Swiss-Prot protein existence level 1. Has E3 ubiquitin ligase activity, promoting ubiquitination and degradation of target proteins (PubMed:11823428, PubMed:22159038, PubMed:26575292). Involved in activation of the JAK/STAT pathway (PubMed:11823428, PubMed:22159038). Catalyzes ubiquitination of methylated RBM15 (PubMed:26575292). Plays a role in quality control of translation of mitochondrial outer membrane-localized mRNA (PubMed:29861391). As part of the PINK1-regulated signaling, upon mitochondria damage, ubiquitinates
   3062..3080    -  promoter       SP6 promoter: promoter for bacteriophage SP6 RNA polymerase
   3106..3330    +  polyA_signal   bGH poly(A) signal: bovine growth hormone polyadenylation signal
   3334..3355    +  promoter       SV40 promoter (fragment): SV40 enhancer and early promoter
   3376..3804    +  rep_origin     f1 ori (sequence partly withheld): f1 bacteriophage origin of replication; arrow indicates direction of (+) strand synthesis
   3818..4147    +  promoter       SV40 promoter: SV40 enhancer and early promoter
   4214..5005    +  CDS            neo: KKA2_KLEPN - Also known as kan, nptII. Experimental evidence at protein level: Swiss-Prot protein existence level 1. Resistance to kanamycin, neomycin, paromomycin, ribostamycin, butirosin and gentamicin B. From Klebsiella pneumoniae.
   5029..5187    +  CDS            ble (fragment): BLE_KLEPN - Experimental evidence at protein level: Swiss-Prot protein existence level 1. Binding protein with a strong affinity to the bleomycin family of antibiotics. Binds to CL990; an antimitotic-antibiotic compound. From Klebsiella pneumoniae.
   5182..5303    +  polyA_signal   SV40 poly(A) signal: SV40 polyadenylation signal
   5376..5392    -  protein_bind   lac operator: The lac repressor binds to the lac operator to inhibit transcription in E. coli. This inhibition can be relieved by adding lactose or isopropyl-β-D-thiogalactopyranoside (IPTG). lac repressor encoded by lacI
   5400..5430    -  promoter       lac promoter: promoter for the E. coli lac operon
   5445..5466    -  protein_bind   CAP binding site: CAP binding activates transcription in the presence of cAMP. E. coli catabolite activator protein
   5479..5571    -  CDS            lacI (fragment): lac repressor; lacI; The lac repressor binds to the lac operator to inhibit transcription in E. coli. This inhibition can be relieved by adding lactose or isopropyl-β-D-thiogalactopyranoside (IPTG).
   5754..6339    -  rep_origin     ori: high-copy-number ColE1/pMB1/pBR322/pUC origin of replication
   6510..7370    -  CDS            AmpR: β-lactamase; bla; confers resistance to ampicillin, carbenicillin, and related antibiotics
   7371..7475    -  promoter       AmpR promoter: bla
