[The description below was written by a language model from this plasmid's Addgene catalogue record and pLannotate feature annotations shown in this document.]
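Description:
pcDNA3.1-MS2-HA-HsNot4-del400-428_AG is a 7.5 kb mammalian expression plasmid. The catalogue lists the backbone as unknown, but the name and feature layout are consistent with a pcDNA3.1-type vector. It is propagated in E. coli through a high-copy ColE1/pUC origin with ampicillin selection (AmpR under its own bla promoter), and it also carries an f1 origin. An SV40 early promoter drives a neomycin/kanamycin phosphotransferase gene followed by an SV40 poly(A) signal, which can provide G418 selection in mammalian cells. Small annotated fragments (bom, a truncated HIV-1 LTR, ble, lacI and lac promoter/operator elements) appear to be backbone remnants or short sequence matches rather than functional parts of the design.

The expression cassette consists of the CMV immediate-early enhancer and promoter, a T7 promoter, a fusion open reading frame and the bGH polyadenylation signal, with an SP6 promoter in reverse orientation downstream of the insert. The reading frame encodes the bacteriophage MS2 coat protein, an HA epitope (annotated as a fragment of a 3xHA tag, so probably a single copy) and human CNOT4 (NOT4), an E3 ubiquitin ligase. The insert lacks residues 400–428 and carries one silent change relative to the reference isoform 1 sequence. The MS2 coat protein binds a specific RNA stem-loop, so the fusion can be tethered to reporter mRNAs bearing MS2 binding sites, and the HA tag allows detection or immunoprecipitation. The associated publication concerns a conserved CAF40-binding motif that links NOT4 to the CCR4-NOT complex, which suggests this deletion mutant was used to test that region's contribution. The record itself states only that the plasmid is for mammalian expression of the mutant.
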