Addgene plasmid #148761: pcDNA3.1-MS2-HA-HsNot4-del400-428_AG
Purpose: Mammalian Expression of HsNot4-del400-428
Depositing lab: Elisa Izaurralde. Depositing organization: Max Planck Institute for Developmental Biology. Publication: A conserved CAF40-binding motif in metazoan NOT4 mediates association with the CCR4-NOT complex. Keskeny C, Raisch T, Sgromo A, Igreja C, Bhandari D, Weichenrieder O, Izaurralde E. Genes Dev. 2019 Feb 1;33(3-4):236-252. doi: 10.1101/gad.320952.118. Epub 2019 Jan 28. PubMed 30692204.
Backbone
  Vector backbone: Unknown
  Vector type: Mammalian Expression
Growth in bacteria
  Bacterial resistance: Ampicillin, 100 μg/mL
  Growth temperature: 37°C
  Growth strain: DH5alpha
  Copy number: High Copy
Gene/Insert
  Gene/Insert name: HsNot4-del400-428
  Species: H. sapiens (human)
  Mutation: one silent mutation compared to the sequence given by variant 4 NCBI: NM_001190848.1 or Uniprot.: isoform 1 O95628-1
  Entrez Gene: CNOT4 (a.k.a. CLONE243, NOT4, NOT4H)
  Cloning method: Unknown
Terms and licenses: Academic/Nonprofit Terms; Industry Terms: Not Available to Industry
Depositor comments: Plasmids from this collection were made available to the research community and donated after the lab closed. Please note that the sequence provided by the depositing laboratory may be theoretical/predicted or based on Sanger sequencing results. There may be discrepancies between sequencing results obtained by Addgene and the depositor sequence. If an Addgene verified sequence is not available, please contact before placing your order to request that our lab fully sequence the plasmid.
How to cite: pcDNA3.1-MS2-HA-HsNot4-del400-428_AG was a gift from Elisa Izaurralde (Addgene plasmid # 148761 ; http://n2t.net/addgene:148761 ; RRID:Addgene_148761)
